>Addgene plasmid #111204 | ECYFP | addgene full sequence | sequence record 212981 | Addgene NGS Result
CATGTTCTTTCCTGCGTTATCCCCTGATTCTGTGGATAACCGTATTACCGCCATGCATTAGTTATTAATA
GTAATCAATTACGGGGTCATTAGTTCATAGCCCATATATGGAGTTCCGCGTTACATAACTTACGGTAAAT
GGCCCGCCTGGCTGACCGCCCAACGACCCCCGCCCATTGACGTCAATAATGACGTATGTTCCCATAGTAA
CGCCAATAGGGACTTTCCATTGACGTCAATGGGTGGAGTATTTACGGTAAACTGCCCACTTGGCAGTACA
TCAAGTGTATCATATGCCAAGTACGCCCCCTATTGACGTCAATGACGGTAAATGGCCCGCCTGGCATTAT
GCCCAGTACATGACCTTATGGGACTTTCCTACTTGGCAGTACATCTACGTATTAGTCATCGCTATTACCA
TGGTGATGCGGTTTTGGCAGTACATCAATGGGCGTGGATAGCGGTTTGACTCACGGGGATTTCCAAGTCT
CCACCCCATTGACGTCAATGGGAGTTTGTTTTGGCACCAAAATCAACGGGACTTTCCAAAATGTCGTAAC
AACTCCGCCCCATTGACGCAAATGGGCGGTAGGCGTGTACGGTGGGAGGTCTATATAAGCAGAGCTGGTT
TAGTGAACCGTCAGATCCGCTAGCGCTACCGGTCGCCACCATGGTGAGCAAGGGCGAGGAGCTGTTCACC
GGGGTGGTGCCCATCCTGGTCGAGCTGGACGGCGACGTAAACGGCCACAAGTTCAGCGTGTCCGGCGAGG
GCGAGGGCGATGCCACCTACGGCAAGCTGACCCTGAAGTTCATCTGCACCACCGGCAAGCTGCCCGTGCC
CTGGCCCACCCTCGTGACCACCCTGACCTGGGGCGTGCAGTGCTTCAGCCGCTACCCCGACCACATGAAG
CAGCACGACTTCTTCAAGTCCGCCATGCCCGAAGGCTACGTCCAGGAGCGCACCATCTTCTTCAAGGACG
ACGGCAACTACAAGACCCGCGCCGAGGTGAAGTTCGAGGGCGACACCCTGGTGAACCGCATCGAGCTGAA
GGGCATCGACTTCAAGGAGGACGGCAACATCCTGGGGCACAAGCTGGAGTACAACTACATCAGCCACAAC
GTCTATATCACCGCCGACAAGCAGAAGAACGGCATCAAGGCCAACTTCAAGATCCGCCACAACATCGAGG
ACGGCAGCGTGCAGCTCGCCGACCACTACCAGCAGAACACCCCCATCGGCGACGGCCCCGTGCTGCTGCC
CGACAACCACTACCTGAGCACCCAGTCCGCCCTGAGCAAAGACCCCAACGAGAAGCGCGATCACATGGTC
CTGCTGGAGTTCGTGACCGCCGCCGGGATCACTCTCGGCATGGACGAGCTGTACAAGTCCGGACTCAGAT
CTGCTAGCGTCGACACCATGGGTCGGGATCTGTACGACGATGACGATAAGGATCCCCCCGCTGAATTCAT
GAGTAAAGGAGAAGAACTTTTCACTGGAGTTGTCCCAATTCTTGTTGAATTAGATGGTGATGTTAATGGG
CACAAATTTTCTGTCAGTGGAGAGGGTGAAGGTGATGCAACATACGGAAAACTTACCCTTAAATTTATTT
GCACTACTGGAAAACTACCTGTTCCATGGCCAACACTTGTCACTACTTTCGGTTATGGTCTTCAATGCTT
TGCAAGATACCCAGATCATATGAAACGGCATGACTTTTTCAAGAGTGCCATGCCCGAAGGTTATGTACAG
GAAAGAACTATATTTTTCAAAGATGACGGGAACTACAAGACACGTGCTGAAGTCAAGTTTGAAGGTGATA
CCCTTGTTAATAGAATCGAGTTAAAAGGTATTGATTTTAAAGAAGATGGAAACATTCTTGGACACAAATT
GGAATACAACTATAACTCACACAATGTATACATCATGGCAGACAAACAAAAGAATGGAATCAAAGTTAAC
TTCAAAATTAGACACAACATTGAAGATGGAAGCGTTCAACTAGCAGACCATTATCAACAAAATACTCCAA
TTGGCGATGGCCCTGTCCTTTTACCAGACAACCATTACCTGTCCTATCAATCTGCCCTTTCGAAAGATCC
CAACGAAAAGAGAGACCACATGGTCCTTCTTGAGTTTGTAACAGCTGCTGGGATTACACATGGCATGGAT
GAACTATACAAATGCGGCCGCAAGCTTCGAATTCTGCAGTCGACGGTACCGCGGGCCCGGGATCCACCGG
ATCTAGATAACTGATCATAATCAGCCATACCACATTTGTAGAGGTTTTACTTGCTTTAAAAAACCTCCCA
CACCTCCCCCTGAACCTGAAACATAAAATGAATGCAATTGTTGTTGTTAACTTGTTTATTGCAGCTTATA
ATGGTTACAAATAAAGCAATAGCATCACAAATTTCACAAATAAAGCATTTTTTTCACTGCATTCTAGTTG
TGGTTTGTCCAAACTCATCAATGTATCTTAACGCGTAAATTGTAAGCGTTAATATTTTGTTAAAATTCGC
GTTAAATTTTTGTTAAATCAGCTCATTTTTTAACCAATAGGCCGAAATCGGCAAAATCCCTTATAAATCA
AAAGAATAGACCGAGATAGGGT
[37 nt withheld, positions 2613-2649]
AAAGAACGTGGACTCCAACGTCAAAGG
[49 nt withheld, positions 2677-2725]
T
[91 nt withheld, positions 2727-2817]
G
[124 nt withheld, positions 2819-2942]
CAGGTGGCACTTTTCGGGGAAATGTGCGCGGAACCCCTATTTGTTTATTTTTCTAAATACATTCAAATAT
GTATCCGCTCATGAGACAATAACCCTGATAAATGCTTCAATAATATTGAAAAAGGAAGAGTCCTGAGGCG
GAAAGAACCAGCTGTGGAATGTGTGTCAGTTAGGGTGTGGAAAGTCCCCAGGCTCCCCAGCAGGCAGAAG
TATGCAAAGCATGCATCTCAATTAGTCAGCAACCAGGTGTGGAAAGTCCCCAGGCTCCCCAGCAGGCAGA
AGTATGCAAAGCATGCATCTCAATTAGTCAGCAACCATAGTCCCGCCCCTAACTCCGCCCATCCCGCCCC
TAACTCCGCCCAGTTCCGCCCATTCTCCGCCCCATGGCTGACTAATTTTTTTTATTTATGCAGAGGCCGA
GGCCGCCTCGGCCTCTGAGCTATTCCAGAAGTAGTGAGGAGGCTTTTTTGGAGGCCTAGGCTTTTGCAAA
GATCGATCAAGAGACAGGATGAGGATCGTTTCGCATGATTGAACAAGATGGATTGCACGCAGGTTCTCCG
GCCGCTTGGGTGGAGAGGCTATTCGGCTATGACTGGGCACAACAGACAATCGGCTGCTCTGATGCCGCCG
TGTTCCGGCTGTCAGCGCAGGGGCGCCCGGTTCTTTTTGTCAAGACCGACCTGTCCGGTGCCCTGAATGA
ACTGCAAGACGAGGCAGCGCGGCTATCGTGGCTGGCCACGACGGGCGTTCCTTGCGCAGCTGTGCTCGAC
GTTGTCACTGAAGCGGGAAGGGACTGGCTGCTATTGGGCGAAGTGCCGGGGCAGGATCTCCTGTCATCTC
ACCTTGCTCCTGCCGAGAAAGTATCCATCATGGCTGATGCAATGCGGCGGCTGCATACGCTTGATCCGGC
TACCTGCCCATTCGACCACCAAGCGAAACATCGCATCGAGCGAGCACGTACTCGGATGGAAGCCGGTCTT
GTCGATCAGGATGATCTGGACGAAGAGCATCAGGGGCTCGCGCCAGCCGAACTGTTCGCCAGGCTCAAGG
CGAGCATGCCCGACGGCGAGGATCTCGTCGTGACCCATGGCGATGCCTGCTTGCCGAATATCATGGTGGA
AAATGGCCGCTTTTCTGGATTCATCGACTGTGGCCGGCTGGGTGTGGCGGACCGCTATCAGGACATAGCG
TTGGCTACCCGTGATATTGCTGAAGAGCTTGGCGGCGAATGGGCTGACCGCTTCCTCGTGCTTTACGGTA
TCGCCGCTCCCGATTCGCAGCGCATCGCCTTCTATCGCCTTCTTGACGAGTTCTTCTGAGCGGGACTCTG
GGGTTCGAAATGACCGACCAAGCGACGCCCAACCTGCCATCACGAGATTTCGATTCCACCGCCGCCTTCT
ATGAAAGGTTGGGCTTCGGAATCGTTTTCCGGGACGCCGGCTGGATGATCCTCCAGCGCGGGGATCTCAT
GCTGGAGTTCTTCGCCCACCCTAGGGGGAGGCTAACTGAAACACGGAAGGAGACAATACCGGAAGGAACC
CGCGCTATGACGGCAATAAAAAGACAGAATAAAACGCACGGTGTTGGGTCGTTTGTTCATAAACGCGGGG
TTCGGTCCCAGGGCTGGCACTCTGTCGATACCCCACCGAGACCCCATTGGGGCCAATACGCCCGCGTTTC
TTCCTTTTCCCCACCCCACCCCCCAAGTTCGGGTGAAGGCCCAGGGCTCGCAGCCAACGTCGGGGCGGCA
GGCCCTGCCATAGCCTCAGGTTACTCATATATACTTTAGATTGATTTAAAACTTCATTTTTAATTTAAAA
GGATCTAGGTGAAGATCCTTTTTGATAATCTCATGACCAAAATCCCTTAACGTGAGTTTTCGTTCCACTG
AGCGTCAGACCCCGTAGAAAAGATCAAAGGATCTTCTTGAGATCCTTTTTTTCTGCGCGTAATCTGCTGC
TTGCAAACAAAAAAACCACCGCTACCAGCGGTGGTTTGTTTGCCGGATCAAGAGCTACCAACTCTTTTTC
CGAAGGTAACTGGCTTCAGCAGAGCGCAGATACCAAATACTGTTCTTCTAGTGTAGCCGTAGTTAGGCCA
CCACTTCAAGAACTCTGTAGCACCGCCTACATACCTCGCTCTGCTAATCCTGTTACCAGTGGCTGCTGCC
AGTGGCGATAAGTCGTGTCTTACCGGGTTGGACTCAAGACGATAGTTACCGGATAAGGCGCAGCGGTCGG
GCTGAACGGGGGGTTCGTGCACACAGCCCAGCTTGGAGCGAACGACCTACACCGAACTGAGATACCTACA
GCGTGAGCTATGAGAAAGCGCCACGCTTCCCGAAGGGAGAAAGGCGGACAGGTATCCGGTAAGCGGCAGG
GTCGGAACAGGAGAGCGCACGAGGGAGCTTCCAGGGGGAAACGCCTGGTATCTTTATAGTCCTGTCGGGT
TTCGCCACCTCTGACTTGAGCGTCGATTTTTGTGATGCTCGTCAGGGGGGCGGAGCCTATGGAAAAACGC
CAGCAACGCGGCCTTTTTACGGTTCCTGGCCTTTTGCTGGCCTTTTGCTCA
Features (pLannotate 1.2.2; 17 found; start..end, strand, type, name):
      1..51      +  rep_origin     RSF ori (fragment): Plasmids containing the RSF 1030 origin of replication can be propagated in E. coli cells that contain additional plasmids with compatible origins.
    119..422     +  enhancer       CMV enhancer: human cytomegalovirus immediate early enhancer
    423..626     +  promoter       CMV promoter: human cytomegalovirus (CMV) immediate early promoter
    671..1387    +  CDS            ECFP: ECFP is a basic (constitutively fluorescent) cyan fluorescent protein published in 1996, derived from Aequorea victoria. It has low acid sensitivity.
   1427..1450    +  CDS            Xpress™ tag: Xpress™ epitope tag, including an enterokinase recognition and cleavage site
   1469..2183    +  CDS            GFP (fragment): Aequoria victoria green fluorescent protein
   2191..2235    +  misc_feature   MCS (fragment): multiple cloning site
   2252..2336    +  CDS            large T antigen (fragment): large T antigen from SV40 (simian virus 40)
   2359..2480    +  polyA_signal   SV40 poly(A) signal: SV40 polyadenylation signal
   2514..2942    -  rep_origin     f1 ori (sequence partly withheld): f1 bacteriophage origin of replication; arrow indicates direction of (+) strand synthesis
   2969..3073    +  promoter       AmpR promoter: bla
   3075..3432    +  promoter       SV40 promoter: SV40 enhancer and early promoter
   3467..4261    +  CDS            NeoR/KanR: aminoglycoside phosphotransferase from Tn5; aph(3')-II (or nptII); confers resistance to neomycin, kanamycin, and G418 (Geneticin®)
   4282..4434    +  CDS            ble (fragment): BLE_KLEPN - Experimental evidence at protein level: Swiss-Prot protein existence level 1. Binding protein with a strong affinity to the bleomycin family of antibiotics. Binds to CL990; an antimitotic-antibiotic compound. From Klebsiella pneumoniae.
   4493..4540    +  polyA_signal   HSV TK poly(A) signal: herpes simplex virus thymidine kinase polyadenylation signal (Cole and Stacy, 1985)
   4631..4647    -  polyA_signal   bGH poly(A) signal (fragment): bovine growth hormone polyadenylation signal
   4869..5457    +  rep_origin     ori: high-copy-number ColE1/pMB1/pBR322/pUC origin of replication
