[The description below was written by a language model from this plasmid's Addgene catalogue record and pLannotate feature annotations shown in this document.]
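Description:
ECYFP is a 5.5 kb mammalian expression plasmid encoding a tandem fusion of two Aequorea victoria fluorescent protein variants. The exact backbone is recorded as unknown, though it is attributed to Clontech. The feature layout resembles that company's fluorescent-protein expression vectors: a high-copy ColE1/pUC-type origin, an f1 origin for single-stranded DNA production, and a single NeoR/KanR (Tn5 aminoglycoside phosphotransferase) gene. That gene sits behind both a bacterial bla-type promoter and the SV40 enhancer/early promoter and ends with an HSV TK polyadenylation signal. The one marker therefore gives kanamycin resistance in E. coli and G418 resistance in transfected mammalian cells. Several short annotations (RSF ori, ble, bGH poly(A) and large T antigen fragments) are partial sequence matches and probably do not represent functional elements.

The payload is driven by the human CMV immediate-early enhancer and promoter and terminated by an SV40 poly(A) signal. It reads ECFP, then a short linker containing the Xpress epitope tag (which includes an enterokinase recognition site), then a second GFP-derived open reading frame, followed by a remnant of the multiple cloning site. The annotation software labels the second protein only as a GFP fragment, but the catalogue entry identifies it as GFP10C, a yellow-emitting variant, which fits the plasmid's name.

Covalently joining a cyan donor to a yellow acceptor through a short linker keeps the two fluorophores close together. A construct of this kind typically serves as a positive control or calibration standard for fluorescence resonance energy transfer (FRET) microscopy. The record itself states the purpose only as "fluorescent fusion protein", but the associated work used FRET imaging in living cells to study oligomerization of neurotransmitter transporters.
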