Addgene plasmid #111204: ECYFP
Purpose: fluorescent fusion protein
Depositing lab: Johannes A. Schmid. Publication: Oligomerization of the human serotonin transporter and of the rat GABA transporter 1 visualized by fluorescence resonance energy transfer microscopy in living cells. Schmid JA, Scholze P, Kudlacek O, Freissmuth M, Singer EA, Sitte HH. J Biol Chem. 2001 Feb 9;276(6):3805-10. doi: 10.1074/jbc.M007357200. Epub 2000 Nov 8. PubMed 11071889.
Backbone
  Vector backbone: Unknown
  Backbone manufacturer: Clontech
  Vector type: Mammalian Expression
  Selectable markers: Neomycin (select with G418)
Growth in bacteria
  Bacterial resistance: Kanamycin, 50 μg/mL
  Growth temperature: 37°C
  Growth strain: DH5alpha
  Copy number: High Copy
Gene/Insert
  Gene/Insert name: ECFP-Xpress tag-GFP10C fusion
  Cloning method: Restriction Enzyme; 5′ cloning site Unknown (unknown if destroyed)
Resource information
  A portion of this plasmid was derived from a plasmid made by: original GFP10C from Roger Tsien
Terms and licenses: Academic/Nonprofit Terms; Industry Terms: Not Available to Industry
How to cite: ECYFP was a gift from Johannes A. Schmid (Addgene plasmid # 111204 ; http://n2t.net/addgene:111204 ; RRID:Addgene_111204)
